LOCUS       Exported 4506 bp ds-DNA circular SYN 13-MAY-2021
DEFINITION  Mammalian expression plasmid for SARS-CoV-2 nsp7.
ACCESSION   .
VERSION     .
KEYWORDS    pGBW-m4134438
SOURCE      synthetic DNA construct
  ORGANISM  synthetic DNA construct
REFERENCE   1 (bases 1 to 4506)
  TITLE     SARS-CoV-2 protein Mammalian expression constructs, tagged, for
            protein expression and/or purification
REFERENCE   2 (bases 1 to 4506)
  AUTHORS   .
  TITLE     Direct Submission
  JOURNAL   Exported May 13, 2021 from SnapGene Server 1.1.58
            http://www.snapgene.com
FEATURES             Location/Qualifiers
     source          1..4506
                     /organism="synthetic DNA construct"
                     /mol_type="other DNA"
     CDS             257..277
                     /codon_start=1
                     /product="tobacco etch virus (TEV) protease recognition and
                     cleavage site"
                     /label=TEV site
                     /translation="ENLYFQS"
     CDS             278..322
                     /codon_start=1
                     /product="affinity and epitope tag derived from pancreatic
                     ribonuclease A"
                     /label=S-Tag
                     /translation="KETAAAKFERQHMDS"
     polyA_signal    375..496
                     /label=SV40 poly(A) signal
                     /note="SV40 polyadenylation signal"
     primer_bind     complement(386..405)
                     /label=EBV-rev
                     /note="SV40 polyA terminator, reverse primer"
     primer_bind     440..459
                     /label=SV40pA-R
                     /note="SV40 polyA, reverse primer"
     terminator      611..657
                     /label=T7 terminator
                     /note="transcription terminator for bacteriophage T7 RNA
                     polymerase"
     terminator      687..823
                     /label=rrnG terminator
                     /note="transcription terminator from the E. coli ribosomal
                     RNA rrnG operon (Albrechtsen et al., 1991)"
     misc_feature    868..939
                     /label=3' beta-globin insulator
                     /note="insulator downstream of the human beta-globin locus
                     (Farrell et al., 2002)"
     rep_origin      complement(1165..1753)
                     /direction=LEFT
                     /label=ori
                     /note="high-copy-number ColE1/pMB1/pBR322/pUC origin of
                     replication"
     primer_bind     complement(1245..1264)
                     /label=pBR322ori-F
                     /note="pBR322 origin, forward primer"
     CDS             2499..3359
                     /codon_start=1
                     /gene="bla"
                     /product="beta-lactamase"
                     /label=AmpR
                     /note="confers resistance to ampicillin, carbenicillin, and
                     related antibiotics"
                     /translation="MSIQHFRVALIPFFAAFCLPVFAHPETLVKVKDAEDQLGARVGYI
                     ELDLNSGKILESFRPEERFPMMSTFKVLLCGAVLSRIDAGQEQLGRRIHYSQNDLVEYS
                     PVTEKHLTDGMTVRELCSAAITMSDNTAANLLLTTIGGPKELTAFLHNMGDHVTRLDRW
                     EPELNEAIPNDERDTTMPVAMATTLRKLLTGELLTLASRQQLIDWMEADKVAGPLLRSA
                     LPAGWFIADKSGAGERGSRGIIAALGPDGKPSRIVVIYTTGSQATMDERNRQIAEIGAS
                     LIKHW"
     primer_bind     complement(2717..2736)
                     /label=Amp-R
                     /note="Ampicillin resistance gene, reverse primer"
     terminator      3372..3508
                     /label=rrnG terminator
                     /note="transcription terminator from the E. coli ribosomal
                     RNA rrnG operon (Albrechtsen et al., 1991)"
     misc_feature    3660..3731
                     /label=5' beta-globin insulator
                     /note="insulator upstream of the human beta-globin locus
                     (Farrell et al., 2002)"
     terminator      3736..3782
                     /label=T7 terminator
                     /note="transcription terminator for bacteriophage T7 RNA
                     polymerase"
     polyA_signal    3800..3848
                     /note="synthetic polyadenylation signal"
     enhancer        3929..4232
                     /label=CMV enhancer
                     /note="human cytomegalovirus immediate early enhancer"
     promoter        4234..4436
                     /label=CMV promoter
                     /note="human cytomegalovirus (CMV) immediate early
                     promoter"
     primer_bind     4387..4407
                     /label=CMV-F
                     /note="Human CMV immediate early promoter, forward primer"
ORIGIN
        1 caccatgagc aaaatgtctg acgtcaagtg tacatccgta gttctgttat cagtgcttca
       61 acagctgcgg gtggagagtt cgtcaaagct ctgggcccag tgcgtgcagc tgcacaatga
      121 tatattgctc gcgaaagata ctacggaagc tttcgagaag atggtcagct tgctatctgt
      181 tctactgagc atgcaaggag cagtagacat caacaaactt tgcgaagaga tgttagacaa
      241 ccgagccacc ctgcaagaaa acctttactt tcagtcgaaa gaaaccgcgg cagctaagtt
      301 cgagaggcag cacatggaca gttaagctag cttgactgac tgagatacag cgtaccttca
      361 gctcacagac atgataagat acattgatga gtttggacaa accacaacta gaatgcagtg
      421 aaaaaaatgc tttatttgtg aaatttgtga tgctattgct ttatttgtaa ccattataag
      481 ctgcaataaa caagttaaca acaacaattg cattcatttt atgtttcagg ttcaggggga
      541 ggtgtgggag gttttttaaa gcaagtaaaa cctctacaaa tgtggtattg gcccatctct
      601 atcggtatcg tagcataacc ccttggggcc tctaaacggg tcttgagggg ttttttgtgc
      661 ccctcgggcc ggattgctat ctaccggcat tggcgcagaa aaaaatgcct gatgcgacgc
      721 tgcgcgtctt atactcccac atatgccaga ttcagcaacg gatacggctt ccccaacttg
      781 cccacttcca tacgtgtcct ccttaccaga aatttatcct taaggtcgtc agctatcctg
      841 caggcgatct ctcgatttcg atcaagacat tcctttaatg gtcttttctg gacaccacta
      901 ggggtcagaa gtagttcatc aaactttctt ccctccctaa tctcattggt taccttgggc
      961 tatcgaaact taattaacca gtcaagtcag ctacttggcg agatcgactt gtctgggttt
     1021 cgactacgct cagaattgcg tcagtcaagt tcgatctggt ccttgctatt gcacccgttc
     1081 tccgattacg agtttcattt aaatcatgtg agcaaaaggc cagcaaaagg ccaggaaccg
     1141 taaaaaggcc gcgttgctgg cgtttttcca taggctccgc ccccctgacg agcatcacaa
     1201 aaatcgacgc tcaagtcaga ggtggcgaaa cccgacagga ctataaagat accaggcgtt
     1261 tccccctgga agctccctcg tgcgctctcc tgttccgacc ctgccgctta ccggatacct
     1321 gtccgccttt ctcccttcgg gaagcgtggc gctttctcat agctcacgct gtaggtatct
     1381 cagttcggtg taggtcgttc gctccaagct gggctgtgtg cacgaacccc ccgttcagcc
     1441 cgaccgctgc gccttatccg gtaactatcg tcttgagtcc aacccggtaa gacacgactt
     1501 atcgccactg gcagcagcca ctggtaacag gattagcaga gcgaggtatg taggcggtgc
     1561 tacagagttc ttgaagtggt ggcctaacta cggctacact agaagaacag tatttggtat
     1621 ctgcgctctg ctgaagccag ttaccttcgg aaaaagagtt ggtagctctt gatccggcaa
     1681 acaaaccacc gctggtagcg gtggtttttt tgtttgcaag cagcagatta cgcgcagaaa
     1741 aaaaggatct caagaagatc ctttgatctt ttctacgggg tctgacgctc agtggaacga
     1801 aaactcacgt taagggattt tggtcatgag attatcaaaa aggatcttca cctagatcct
     1861 tttaaattaa aaatgaagtt ttaaatcaat ctaaagtata tatgagtaaa cttggtctga
     1921 cagttaccaa tgcttaatca gtgaggcacc tatctcagcg atctgtctat ttcgttcatc
     1981 catagttgca tttaaatttc cgaactctcc aaggccctcg tcggaaaatc ttcaaacctt
     2041 tcgtccgatc catcttgcag gctacctctc gaacgaacta tcgcaagtct cttggccggc
     2101 cttgcgcctt ggctattgct tggcagcgcc tatcgccagg tattactcca atcccgaata
     2161 tccgagatcg ggatcacccg agagaagttc aacctacatc ctcaatcccg atctatccga
     2221 gatccgagga atatcgaaat cggggcgcgc ctggtgtacc gagaacgatc ctctcagtgc
     2281 gagtctcgac gatccatatc gttgcttggc agtcagccag tcggaatcca gcttgggacc
     2341 caggaagtcc aatcgtcaga tattgtactc aagcctggtc acggcagcgt accgatctgt
     2401 ttaaacctag atattgatag tctgatcggt caacgtataa tcgagtccta gcttttgcaa
     2461 acatctatca agagacagga tcagcaggag gctttcgcat gagtattcaa catttccgtg
     2521 tcgcccttat tccctttttt gcggcatttt gccttcctgt ttttgctcac ccagaaacgc
     2581 tggtgaaagt aaaagatgct gaagatcagt tgggtgcgcg agtgggttac atcgaactgg
     2641 atctcaacag cggtaagatc cttgagagtt ttcgccccga agaacgcttt ccaatgatga
     2701 gcacttttaa agttctgcta tgtggcgcgg tattatcccg tattgacgcc gggcaagagc
     2761 aactcggtcg ccgcatacac tattctcaga atgacttggt tgagtattca ccagtcacag
     2821 aaaagcatct tacggatggc atgacagtaa gagaattatg cagtgctgcc ataaccatga
     2881 gtgataacac tgcggccaac ttacttctga caacgattgg aggaccgaag gagctaaccg
     2941 cttttttgca caacatgggg gatcatgtaa ctcgccttga tcgttgggaa ccggagctga
     3001 atgaagccat accaaacgac gagcgtgaca ccacgatgcc tgtagcaatg gcaacaacct
     3061 tgcgtaaact attaactggc gaactactta ctctagcttc ccggcaacag ttgatagact
     3121 ggatggaggc ggataaagtt gcaggaccac ttctgcgctc ggcccttccg gctggctggt
     3181 ttattgctga taaatctgga gccggtgagc gtgggtctcg cggtatcatt gcagcactgg
     3241 ggccagatgg taagccctcc cgtatcgtag ttatctacac gacggggagt caggcaacta
     3301 tggatgaacg aaatagacag atcgctgaga taggtgcctc actgattaag cattggtaac
     3361 cgattctagg tgcattggcg cagaaaaaaa tgcctgatgc gacgctgcgc gtcttatact
     3421 cccacatatg ccagattcag caacggatac ggcttcccca acttgcccac ttccatacgt
     3481 gtcctcctta ccagaaattt atccttaaga tcccgaatcg tttaaactcg actctggctc
     3541 tatcgaatct ccgtcgtttc gagcttacgc gaacagccgt ggcgctcatt tgctcgtcgg
     3601 gcatcgaatc tcgtcagcta tcgtcagctt acctttttgg cagcgatcgc ggctcccgac
     3661 atcttggacc attagctcca caggtatctt cttccctcta gtggtcataa cagcagcttc
     3721 agctacctct caattcaaaa aacccctcaa gacccgttta gaggccccaa ggggttatgc
     3781 tatcaatcgt tgcgttacac acacaaaaaa ccaacacaca tccatcttcg atggatagcg
     3841 attttattat ctaactgctg atcgagtgta gccagatcta gtaatcaatt acggggtcat
     3901 tagttcatag cccatatatg gagttccgcg ttacataact tacggtaaat ggcccgcctg
     3961 gctgaccgcc caacgacccc cgcccattga cgtcaataat gacgtatgtt cccatagtaa
     4021 cgccaatagg gactttccat tgacgtcaat gggtggagta tttacggtaa actgcccact
     4081 tggcagtaca tcaagtgtat catatgccaa gtacgccccc tattgacgtc aatgacggta
     4141 aatggcccgc ctggcattat gcccagtaca tgaccttatg ggactttcct acttggcagt
     4201 acatctacgt attagtcatc gctattacca tgctgatgcg gttttggcag tacatcaatg
     4261 ggcgtggata gcggtttgac tcacggggat ttccaagtct ccaccccatt gacgtcaatg
     4321 ggagtttgtt ttggcaccaa aatcaacggg actttccaaa atgtcgtaac aactccgccc
     4381 cattgacgca aatgggcggt aggcgtgtac ggtgggaggt ctatataagc agagctggtt
     4441 tagtgaaccg tcagatcaga tctttgtcga tcctaccatc cactcgacac acccgccagc
     4501 ggccgc
//
