[The description below was written by a language model from this plasmid's Addgene catalogue record and the feature table of its GenBank file.]
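Description:
pGBW-m4134438 is a mammalian expression plasmid built on the pTwist_CMV_6 backbone for producing SARS-CoV-2 nsp7, one of the non-structural proteins processed from the ORF1ab polyprotein. The held sequence record is a 4506 bp circular synthetic construct. It is maintained in E. coli through a high-copy ColE1/pUC-type origin and selected with ampicillin via the beta-lactamase (AmpR) gene. No mammalian selection marker or episomal origin is annotated, so the plasmid appears suited to transient transfection.

The wild-type nsp7 coding sequence (about 248 bp) is not annotated as a feature of its own. By position, it should occupy the unannotated stretch that runs across the circular origin, from the end of the CMV promoter to the start of the TEV site. Transcription is driven by the human cytomegalovirus immediate-early enhancer and promoter and is terminated by an SV40 polyadenylation signal. Immediately downstream of the insert, the backbone supplies a TEV protease recognition site followed by an S-tag. The protein is therefore made with a C-terminal affinity and epitope tag that can be removed by TEV cleavage after capture.

The expression unit is flanked by insulating elements. These are the 5' and 3' beta-globin insulators, paired T7 and rrnG transcription terminators, and a synthetic poly(A) signal upstream of the CMV enhancer. Together they limit read-through transcription from the rest of the plasmid into the cassette and out of it. The record places the construct in a set of tagged SARS-CoV-2 protein constructs intended for mammalian protein expression and/or purification.
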