Addgene plasmid #151983: pGBW-m4134438
Purpose: Mammalian expression plasmid for SARS-CoV-2 nsp7
Depositing lab: Ginkgo Bioworks & Benjie Chen. Depositing organization: Ginkgo Bioworks.
Backbone
  Vector backbone: pTwist_CMV_6
  Backbone size w/o insert (bp): 4180
  Vector type: Mammalian Expression
Growth in bacteria
  Bacterial resistance: Ampicillin, 100 μg/mL
  Growth temperature: 37°C
  Growth strain: DH5alpha
  Copy number: High Copy
Gene/Insert
  Gene/Insert name: SARS-CoV-2 nsp7
  Species: Severe acute respiratory syndrome coronavirus 2
  Insert size (bp): 248
  Mutation: wt
  Entrez Gene: ORF1ab (a.k.a. GU280_gp01)
  Promoter: CMV
  Tag / fusion protein: Cleavable TEV;S-tag (C terminal on backbone)
  Cloning method: Unknown
Resource information
  A portion of this plasmid was derived from a plasmid made by: GinkgoBioworks
Depositor comments: NCBI reference sequence: YP_009725303.1
How to cite: pGBW-m4134438 was a gift from Ginkgo Bioworks & Benjie Chen (Addgene plasmid # 151983 ; http://n2t.net/addgene:151983 ; RRID:Addgene_151983)
